Addgene plasmid #27850: pUT1749-HQ858768
Depositing lab: John Gray & Erich Grotewold. Depositing organization: University of Toledo. Publication: The Maize TFome--development of a transcription factor open reading frame collection for functional genomics. Burdo B, Gray J, Goetting-Minesky MP, Wittler B, Hunt M, Li T, Velliquette D, Thomas J, Gentzel I, dos Santos Brito M, Mejia-Guerra MK, Connolly LN, Qaisi D, Li W, Casas MI, Doseff AI, Grotewold E. Plant J. 2014 Oct;80(2):356-66. doi: 10.1111/tpj.12623. Epub 2014 Aug 26. PubMed 25053252.
Backbone
  Vector backbone: pENTR/SD
  Backbone manufacturer: Invitrogen
  Backbone size w/o insert (bp): 2601
  Vector type: Entry vector
Growth in bacteria
  Bacterial resistance: Kanamycin, 50 μg/mL
  Growth temperature: 37°C
  Growth strain: DH5alpha
  Growth instructions: E. coli TOP10
  Copy number: Low Copy
Gene/Insert
  Gene/Insert name: MYB transcription factor from EC905796
  Species: Zea mays
  Insert size (bp): 1035
  GenBank ID: HQ858768
  Cloning method: Restriction Enzyme
  Sequencing primers: 5′ M13 For; 3′ M13 Rev
Terms and licenses: Academic/Nonprofit Terms; Industry Terms: Not Available to Industry
Depositor comments: This CDS was amplified using PCR from a full length cDNA template from the Maize Full-length cDNA Project (www.maizecdna.org) and the PCR product included the stop codon. The PCR product was cloned into a Gateway pENTR/SD vector. Further information on this gene may be obtained at www.grassius.org using the GenBank number. (The second half of the plasmid name is the GenBank Number for the sequence of the insert)
How to cite: pUT1749-HQ858768 was a gift from John Gray & Erich Grotewold (Addgene plasmid # 27850 ; http://n2t.net/addgene:27850 ; RRID:Addgene_27850)
