[The description below was written by a language model from this plasmid's Addgene catalogue record and pLannotate feature annotations shown in this document.]
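Description:
pUT1749-HQ858768 is a Gateway entry clone built in the Invitrogen pENTR/SD backbone (2,601 bp without insert; the full depositor sequence is 3,636 nt) and belongs to the Maize TFome collection of transcription factor open reading frames. It is propagated in E. coli under kanamycin selection, provided by an aph(3')-Ia KanR gene. Replication relies on a ColE1/pUC-type origin, which the annotation describes as high copy although the catalogue entry lists the plasmid as low copy. rrnB T1 and T2 terminators lie upstream of the cloning region, where they limit read-through transcription from the backbone. Short lacI and lacZα fragments are also annotated and appear to be backbone remnants.

The insert is a 1,035 bp coding sequence for a Zea mays MYB transcription factor, PCR-amplified from a full-length maize cDNA clone with its native stop codon retained. The stop codon means the clone suits native or N-terminally tagged expression rather than C-terminal fusions. The automated annotation labels part of the insert as a fragment of Arabidopsis MYB12. This most likely reflects homology in the conserved MYB region, not the true origin of the sequence, which the record gives as maize. The ORF sits between attL1 and attL2 sites, so it can be moved by LR recombination into any attR-containing destination vector. A T7 gene 10 ribosome binding site lies just upstream of the ORF, a feature of the SD version of the backbone that supports bacterial translation after transfer into a suitable prokaryotic expression vector. A T7 promoter lies outside attL2, on the opposite strand. The entry clone has no plant or other eukaryotic promoter for expressing the ORF, so it serves as a sequence-ready source of the ORF for functional genomics studies of maize transcription factors.
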