Features (pLannotate 1.2.2; 11 found; start..end, strand, type, name):
      1..100     +  protein_bind   attL1: mutant version of attL; recombination site for the Gateway® LR reaction LR Clonase™
    112..132     +  RBS            RBS: efficient ribosome binding site from bacteriophage T7 gene 10 (Olins and Rangwala, 1989)
    142..729     +  CDS            MYB12 (fragment): MYB12_ARATH - Also known as PFG1 From Arabidopsis thaliana (Mouse-ear cress).
   1193..1292    -  protein_bind   attL2: mutant version of attL; recombination site for the Gateway® LR reaction LR Clonase™
   1310..1328    -  promoter       T7 promoter: promoter for bacteriophage T7 RNA polymerase
   1462..2271    +  CDS            KanR: aminoglycoside phosphotransferase; aph(3')-Ia; confers resistance to kanamycin in bacteria or G418 (Geneticin®) in eukaryotes
   2418..3006    +  rep_origin     ori: high-copy-number ColE1/pMB1/pBR322/pUC origin of replication
   3189..3281    +  CDS            lacI (fragment): lac repressor; lacI; The lac repressor binds to the lac operator to inhibit transcription in E. coli. This inhibition can be relieved by adding lactose or isopropyl-β-D-thiogalactopyranoside (IPTG).
   3336..3363    -  terminator     rrnB T2 terminator: transcription terminator T2 from the E. coli rrnB gene
   3495..3538    +  terminator     rrnB T1 terminator: Escherichia coli rrnB; transcription terminator T1 from the E. coli rrnB gene
   3585..3621    -  CDS            lacZα (fragment): LacZα fragment of β-galactosidase; lacZ fragment
>Addgene plasmid #27850 | pUT1749-HQ858768 | depositor full sequence | sequence record 13124 | Author sequence
CAAATAATGATTTTATTTTGACTGATAGTGACCTGTTCGTTGCAACAAATTGATGAGCAATGCTTTTTTA
TAATGCCAACTTTGTACAAAAAAGCAGGCTCCGCGGCCGCCTTGTTTAACTTTAAGAAGGAGCCCTTCAC
CATGGGGAGGGCGCCGTGCTGCGAGAAGGTGGGGCTGAAGAAGGGGAGGTGGACCAAGGAGGAGGACGAG
GTCCTGGCGAGGTACATCAAGGAGCACGGGGAAGGATCGTGGAGGTCACTGCCCAAGAATGCCGGGCTGC
TGCGGTGCGGGAAGAGCTGCAGGCTGCGGTGGATCAACTACCTGCGGGCGGGTCTCAAGAGGGGGAACAT
CTCGGAGGAGGAGGAGGACATGATCATCAAGCTCCACGCCACGCTTGGCAACAGGTGGTCCCTGATCGCC
GGTCACTTGCCCGGTCGAACAGACAACGAGATCAAAAACTACTGGAACTCGCACCTGAGCAGGCGGGCGG
CCGACTTCCGCGACGGCGTCGTCGTCGACATCGACCTCAGCAAGCTGCCCGGCGGCGGGAAACGGCGCGG
CGGCCGGGCCAGCCGGGGCGCCGTCGTGGCCGCGGCCAAGGAGAAGAAGGCCAAGGAGAAGGACGACAGG
GGCAATAGCAAGGTCGCAGAAGCGGAGCAGCAGCTCAGGGACACGGAGGACGACGACGGCGGCAGCGTCT
CCACGCCGAGGCCTCAGTCTGATGACTGCGGCACCGCCCAGAGCGAAGAGGAGCAAGCGCAGGCCAGCGC
CAGCGGCCTGACATCCGATGGGCATGGGCCCGAGGAGGAGGAGGAGGAGGACCCGCTGGCTCTGAGCGAG
GAGATGGTGAGTGCGCTTCTGGCCCCGGAAAGCCCAAAGCTGGAGGTGGGCCCCGATGGCTCGTGCATGG
ACAGCTACAGTGGCCCTCCGTCAGGGGAAAGCGGCTGTGGGTCCAGTGGGCCTTCTGGCGACGTGGCCCA
GGACCTGGACCTAGACGACGACAAGGCCATCATGGACTGGGACTTGATGGGGCTGGACATCTCGACCGCC
GGTGACATGTGGGACCAGCTGGTGTGGGACTACGACGAAACGTTGGTCACGGAACCGGAAGGAGGGGAGG
AAGGGCACCAGCAGCAGGACGATGTCATGTCAGACCTCTTCTTCCTGGACAATCTCAAGGGTGGGCGCGC
CGACCCAGCTTTCTTGTACAAAGTTGGCATTATAAGAAAGCATTGCTTATCAATTTGTTGCAACGAACAG
GTCACTATCAGTCAAAATAAAATCATTATTTGCCATCCAGCTGATATCCCCTATAGTGAGTCGTATTACA
TGGTCATAGCTGTTTCCTGGCAGCTCTGGCCCGTGTCTCAAAATCTCTGATGTTACATTGCACAAGATAA
AAATATATCATCATGAACAATAAAACTGTCTGCTTACATAAACAGTAATACAAGGGGTGTTATGAGCCAT
ATTCAACGGGAAACGTCGAGGCCGCGATTAAATTCCAACATGGATGCTGATTTATATGGGTATAAATGGG
CTCGCGATAATGTCGGGCAATCAGGTGCGACAATCTATCGCTTGTATGGGAAGCCCGATGCGCCAGAGTT
GTTTCTGAAACATGGCAAAGGTAGCGTTGCCAATGATGTTACAGATGAGATGGTCAGACTAAACTGGCTG
ACGGAATTTATGCCTCTTCCGACCATCAAGCATTTTATCCGTACTCCTGATGATGCATGGTTACTCACCA
CTGCGATCCCCGGAAAAACAGCATTCCAGGTATTAGAAGAATATCCTGATTCAGGTGAAAATATTGTTGA
TGCGCTGGCAGTGTTCCTGCGCCGGTTGCATTCGATTCCTGTTTGTAATTGTCCTTTTAACAGCGATCGC
GTATTTCGTCTCGCTCAGGCGCAATCACGAATGAATAACGGTTTGGTTGATGCGAGTGATTTTGATGACG
AGCGTAATGGCTGGCCTGTTGAACAAGTCTGGAAAGAAATGCATAAACTTTTGCCATTCTCACCGGATTC
AGTCGTCACTCATGGTGATTTCTCACTTGATAACCTTATTTTTGACGAGGGGAAATTAATAGGTTGTATT
GATGTTGGACGAGTCGGAATCGCAGACCGATACCAGGATCTTGCCATCCTATGGAACTGCCTCGGTGAGT
TTTCTCCTTCATTACAGAAACGGCTTTTTCAAAAATATGGTATTGATAATCCTGATATGAATAAATTGCA
GTTTCATTTGATGCTCGATGAGTTTTTCTAATCAGAATTGGTTAATTGGTTGTAACACTGGCAGAGCATT
ACGCTGACTTGACGGGACGGCGCAAGCTCATGACCAAAATCCCTTAACGTGAGTTACGCGTCGTTCCACT
GAGCGTCAGACCCCGTAGAAAAGATCAAAGGATCTTCTTGAGATCCTTTTTTTCTGCGCGTAATCTGCTG
CTTGCAAACAAAAAAACCACCGCTACCAGCGGTGGTTTGTTTGCCGGATCAAGAGCTACCAACTCTTTTT
CCGAAGGTAACTGGCTTCAGCAGAGCGCAGATACCAAATACTGTCCTTCTAGTGTAGCCGTAGTTAGGCC
ACCACTTCAAGAACTCTGTAGCACCGCCTACATACCTCGCTCTGCTAATCCTGTTACCAGTGGCTGCTGC
CAGTGGCGATAAGTCGTGTCTTACCGGGTTGGACTCAAGACGATAGTTACCGGATAAGGCGCAGCGGTCG
GGCTGAACGGGGGGTTCGTGCACACAGCCCAGCTTGGAGCGAACGACCTACACCGAACTGAGATACCTAC
AGCGTGAGCATTGAGAAAGCGCCACGCTTCCCGAAGGGAGAAAGGCGGACAGGTATCCGGTAAGCGGCAG
GGTCGGAACAGGAGAGCGCACGAGGGAGCTTCCAGGGGGAAACGCCTGGTATCTTTATAGTCCTGTCGGG
TTTCGCCACCTCTGACTTGAGCGTCGATTTTTGTGATGCTCGTCAGGGGGGCGGAGCCTATGGAAAAACG
CCAGCAACGCGGCCTTTTTACGGTTCCTGGCCTTTTGCTGGCCTTTTGCTCACATGTTCTTTCCTGCGTT
ATCCCCTGATTCTGTGGATAACCGTATTACCGCCTTTGAGTGAGCTGATACCGCTCGCCGCAGCCGAACG
ACCGAGCGCAGCGAGTCAGTGAGCGAGGAAGCGGAAGAGCGCCCAATACGCAAACCGCCTCTCCCCGCGC
GTTGGCCGATTCATTAATGCAGCTGGCACGACAGGTTTCCCGACTGGAAAGCGGGCAGTGAGCGCAACGC
AATTAATACGCGTACCGCTAGCCAGGAAGAGTTTGTAGAAACGCAAAAAGGCCATCCGTCAGGATGGCCT
TCTGCTTAGTTTGATGCCTGGCAGTTTATGGCGGGCGTCCTGCCCGCCACCCTCCGGGCCGTTGCTTCAC
AACGTTCAAATCCGCTCCCGGCGGATTTGTCCTACTCAGGAGAGCGTTCACCGACAAACAACAGATAAAA
CGAAAGGCCCAGTCTTCCGACTGAGCCTTTCGTTTTATTTGATGCCTGGCAGTTCCCTACTCTCGCGTTA
ACGCTAGCATGGATGTTTTCCCAGTCACGACGTTGTAAAACGACGGCCAGTCTTAAGCTCGGGCCC
