>Addgene plasmid #27850 | pUT1749-HQ858768 | addgene partial sequence | sequence record 34140 | 27850 with M13pUC-Fwd
GATTTTATTTTGACTGATAGTGACCTGTTCGTTGCAACAAATTGATGAGCAATGCTTTTTTATAATGCCA
ACTTTGTACAAAAAAGCAGGCTCCGCGGCCGCCTTGTTTAACTTTAAGAAGGAGCCCTTCACCATGGGGA
GGGCGCCGTGCTGCGAGAAGGTGGGGCTGAAGAAGGGGAGGTGGACCAAGGAGGAGGACGAGGTCCTGGC
GAGGTACATCAAGGAGCACGGGGAAGGATCGTGGAGGTCACTGCCCAAGAATGCCGGGCTGCTGCGGTGC
GGGAAGAGCTGCAGGCTGCGGTGGATCAACTACCTGCGGGCGGGTCTCAAGAGGGGGAACATCTCGGAGG
AGGAGGAGGACATGATCATCAAGCTCCACGCCACGCTTGGCAACAGGTGGTCCCTGATCGCCGGTCACTT
GCCCGGTCGAACAGACAACGAGATCAAAAACTACTGGAACTCGCACCTGAGCAGGCGGGCGGCCGACTTC
CGCGACGGCGTCGTCGTCGACATCGACCTCAGCAAGCTGCCCGGCGGCGGGAAACGGCGCGGCGGCCGGG
C
